>Addgene plasmid #154049 | enz.105-MelA | addgene full sequence | sequence record 317673 | Addgene NGS Result
TAATACGACTCACTATAGGGAGATACTAGAGAGCTGTCAAAGGATGTGCTTTCCGGTCTGATGAGTCCGT
GAGGACGAAACAGCCTCTACAAATAATTTTGTTTAAGAAAGAGGGGACAAACTAGTATGCATCACCATCA
CCATCACGGCGGTAGTGGCAAAATCGAAGAAGGTAAACTGGTAATCTGGATTAACGGCGATAAAGGCTAT
AACGGTCTCGCTGAAGTCGGTAAGAAATTCGAGAAAGATACCGGAATTAAAGTCACCGTTGAGCATCCGG
ATAAACTGGAAGAGAAATTCCCACAGGTTGCGGCAACTGGCGATGGCCCTGACATTATCTTCTGGGCACA
CGACCGCTTTGGTGGCTACGCTCAATCTGGCCTGTTGGCTGAAATCACCCCGGACAAAGCGTTCCAGGAC
AAGCTGTATCCGTTTACCTGGGATGCCGTACGTTACAACGGCAAGCTGATTGCTTACCCGATCGCTGTTG
AAGCGTTATCGCTGATTTATAACAAAGATCTGCTGCCGAACCAGCCAAAAACCTGGGAAGAGATCCCGGC
GCTGGATAAAGAACTGAAAGCGAAAGGTAAGAGCGCGCTGATGTTCAACCTGCAAGAACCGTACTTCACC
TGGCCGCTGATTGCTGCTGACGGGGGTTATGCGTTCAAGTATGAAAACGGCAAGTACGACATTAAAGACG
TGGGCGTGGATAACGCTGGCGCGAAAGCGGGTCTGACCTTCCTGGTTGACCTGATTAAAAACAAACACAT
GAATGCAGACACCGATTACTCCATCGCAGAAGCTGCCTTTAATAAAGGCGAAACAGCGATGACCATCAAC
GGCCCGTGGGCATGGTCCAACATCGACACCAGCAAAGTGAATTATGGTGTAACGGTACTGCCGACCTTCA
AGGGTCAACCATCCAAACCGTTCGTTGGCGTGCTGAGCGCAGGTATTAACGCCGCCAGTCCGAACAAAGA
GCTGGCGAAAGAGTTCCTCGAAAACTATCTGCTGACTGATGAAGGTCTGGAAGCGGTTAATAAAGACAAA
CCGCTGGGTGCCGTAGCGCTGAAGTCTTACGAGGAAGAGTTGGCGAAAGATCCACGTATTGCCGCCACCA
TGGAAAACGCCCAGAAAGGTGAAATCATGCCGAACATCCCGCAGATGTCCGCTTTCTGGTATGCCGTGCG
TACTGCGGTGATCAACGCCGCCAGCGGTCGTCAGACTGTCGATGAAGCCCTGAAAGACGCGCAGACTCGT
ATCACCAAGGAACTGGTTGCAAGTGCTAAAGAAAACCTGTATTTTCAAGACATGACAGTCCGTAAAAATC
AAGCATCCTTGACGGCGGAAGAGAAACGTCGTTTTGTAGCGGCATTACTTGAATTAAAACGTACCGGCCG
TTATGACGCGTTCGTGACTACCCACAATGCATTCATTCTGGGGGATACCGATAACGGTGAACGCACAGGC
CACCGCTCGCCCAGCTTTCTGCCCTGGCATCGCCGCTTCTTGTTGGAGTTTGAACGCGCACTGCAATCGG
TCGATGCGAGCGTCGCCCTGCCGTATTGGGATTGGTCCGCGGATCGCTCAACCCGCTCTTCGCTGTGGGC
GCCAGATTTTTTGGGCGGCACGGGCCGTAGCCGCGACGGCCAGGTTATGGATGGCCCTTTCGCAGCCTCG
GCAGGTAATTGGCCGATTAATGTCCGTGTGGACGGCCGCACGTTCCTCCGCCGTGCGTTAGGCGCCGGCG
TGAGCGAACTGCCAACCCGCGCTGAAGTGGACAGCGTCCTGGCCATGGCTACCTACGATATGGCGCCCTG
GAACTCCGGCAGCGATGGCTTTCGCAATCATTTAGAGGGTTGGCGCGGTGTCAATCTGCATAACCGCGTG
CACGTTTGGGTTGGTGGTCAAATGGCCACGGGCGTTAGCCCCAATGATCCGGTTTTCTGGTTACACCATG
CCTATATTGATAAATTATGGGCGGAATGGCAGCGCCGTCATCCGAGCAGCCCGTATTTGCCAGGCGGAGG
TACGCCCAACGTGGTGGACTTAAATGAAACTATGAAGCCGTGGAATGACACGACCCCCGCAGCCCTGTTA
GATCATACCCGTCACTATACCTTTGATGTCTGATAATACTAGAGCCAGGCATCAAATAAAACGAAAGGCT
CAGTCGAAAGACTGGGCCTTTCGTTTTATCTGTTGTTTGTCGGTGAACGCTCTCTACTAGAGTCACACTG
GCTCACCTTCGGGTGGGCCTTTCTGCGTTTATATACTAGTAGCGTTTGCGTATTGGGCGCTCTTCCGCTT
CCTCGCTCACTGACTCGCTGCGCTCGGTCGTTCGGCTGCGGCGAGCGGTATCAGCTCACTCAAAGGCGGT
AATACGGTTATCCACAGAATCAGGGGATAACGCAGGAAAGAACATGTGAGCAAAAGGCCAGCAAAAGGCC
AGGAACCGTAAAAAGGCCGCGTTGCTGGCGTTTTTCCATAGGCTCCGCCCCCCTGACGAGCATCACAAAA
ATCGACGCTCAAGTCAGAGGTGGCGAAACCCGACAGGACTATAAAGATACCAGGCGTTTCCCCCTGGAAG
CTCCCTCGTGCGCTCTCCTGTTCCGACCCTGCCGCTTACCGGATACCTGTCCGCCTTTCTCCCTTCGGGA
AGCGTGGCGCTTTCTCATAGCTCACGCTGTAGGTATCTCAGTTCGGTGTAGGTCGTTCGCTCCAAGCTGG
GCTGTGTGCACGAACCCCCCGTTCAGCCCGACCGCTGCGCCTTATCCGGTAACTATCGTCTTGAGTCCAA
CCCGGTAAGACACGACTTATCGCCACTGGCAGCAGCCACTGGTAACAGGATTAGCAGAGCGAGGTATGTA
GGCGGTGCTACAGAGTTCTTGAAGTGGTGGCCTAACTACGGCTACACTAGAAGAACAGTATTTGGTATCT
GCGCTCTGCTGAAGCCAGTTACCTTCGGAAAAAGAGTTGGTAGCTCTTGATCCGGCAAACAAACCACCGC
TGGTAGCGGTGGTTTTTTTGTTTGCAAGCAGCAGATTACGCGCAGAAAAAAAGGATCTCAAGAAGATCCT
TTGATCTTTTCTACGGGGTCTGACGCTCAGTGGAACGAAAAATCAATCTAAAGTATATATGAGTAAACTT
GGTCTGACAGGGTCTGACGCTCAGTGGAACGAAAAATCAATCTAAAGTATATATGAGTAAACTTGGTCTG
ACAGTTACCTTAGAAAAACTCATCGAGCATCAAATGAAACTGCAATTTATTCATATCAGGATTATCAATA
CCATATTTTTGAAAAAGCCGTTTCTGTAATGAAGGAGAAAACTCACCGAGGCAGTTCCATAGGATGGCAA
GATCCTGGTATCGGTCTGCGATTCCGACTCGTCCAACATCAATACAACCTATTAATTTCCCCTCGTCAAA
AATAAGGTTATCAAGTGAGAAATCACCATGAGTGACGACTGAATCCGGTGAGAATGGCAAAAGCTTATGC
ATTTCTTTCCAGACTTGTTCAACAGGCCAGCCATTACGCTCGTCATCAAAATCACTCGCATCAACCAAAC
CGTTATTCATTCGTGATTGCGCCTGAGCGAGACGAAATACGCGATCGCTGTTAAAAGGACAATTACAAAC
AGGAATCGAATGCAACCGGCGCAGGAACACTGCCAGCGCATCAACAATATTTTCACCTGAATCAGGATAT
TCTTCTAATACCTGGAATGCTGTTTTCCCGGGGATCGCAGTGGTGAGTAACCATGCATCATCAGGAGTAC
GGATAAAATGCTTGATGGTCGGAAGAGGCATAAATTCCGTCAGCCAGTTTAGTCTGACCATCTCATCTGT
AACATCATTGGCAACGCTACCTTTGCCATGTTTCAGAAACAACTCTGGCGCATCGGGCTTCCCATACAAT
CGATAGATTGTCGCACCTGATTGCCCGACATTATCGCGAGCCCATTTATACCCATATAAATCAGCATCCA
TGTTGGAATTTAATCGCGGCCTGGAGCAAGACGTTTCCCGTTGAATATGGCTCATAACACCCCTTGTATT
ACTGTTTATGTAAGCAGACAGTTTTATTGTTCATGATGATATATTTTTATCTTGTGCAATGTACATCAGA
GATTTTGAGACACAACACTCTTCCTTTTTCAATATTATTGAAGCATTTATCAGGGTTATTGTCTCATGAG
CGGATACATATTTGAATGTATTTAGAAAAATAAACAAATAGGGGTTCCGCGCACATTTCCCCGAAAAGTG
CCACCTGACGTCTAAGAAACCATTATTATCATGACATTAACCTATAAAAATAGGCGTATCACGAGGCCCT
TTCGTCTCGCGCGTTTCGGTGATGACGGTGAAAACCTCTGACACATGCAGCTCTTCCCCATCGGTGATGT
CGGCGATATAGGCGCCAGCAACCGCACCTGTGGCGCCGGTGATGCCGGCCACGATGCGTCCGGCGTAGAG
GATCGAGATCTCGAATTCGCTGCAGCTTCTAGAG
Features (pLannotate 1.2.2; 13 found; start..end, strand, type, name):
      1..19      +  promoter       T7 promoter: promoter for bacteriophage T7 RNA polymerase
     42..83      +  misc_RNA       sTRSV HHRz (fragment): hammerhead ribozyme from the tobacco ringspot virus satellite RNA (Khvorova et al., 2003)
    130..147     +  CDS            7xHis (fragment): 6xHis affinity tag
    160..1257    +  CDS            MBP: maltose binding protein from E. coli; malE (mutated); This version of the gene does not encode a signal sequence, so MBP will remain in the cytosol.
   1291..1307    +  CDS            TEV site (fragment): tobacco etch virus (TEV) protease recognition and cleavage site
   1312..2127    +  CDS            melC2: TYRO_STRGA - Also known as mel. Experimental evidence at protein level: Swiss-Prot protein existence level 1. This is a copper-containing oxidase that functions in the formation of pigments such as melanins and other polyphenolic compounds. From Streptomyces glaucescens.
   2153..2224    +  terminator     rrnB T1 terminator: transcription terminator T1 from the E. coli rrnB gene
   2240..2267    +  terminator     T7Te terminator: phage T7 early transcription terminator
   2483..3071    -  rep_origin     ori: high-copy-number ColE1/pMB1/pBR322/pUC origin of replication
   3230..4045    -  CDS            KanR: aminoglycoside phosphotransferase; aph(3')-Ia; confers resistance to kanamycin in bacteria or G418 (Geneticin®) in eukaryotes
   4147..4251    -  promoter       AmpR promoter: bla
   4346..4381    +  CDS            rop (fragment): Rop protein, which maintains plasmids at low copy number; rop
   4392..4484    -  CDS            TcR (fragment): tetracycline efflux protein; tet; confers resistance to tetracycline
