[The description below was written by a language model from this plasmid's Addgene catalogue record and pLannotate feature annotations shown in this document.]
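Description:
enz.105-MelA is a bacterial expression plasmid built on the pAJM.029 backbone for producing the tyrosinase MelA (also called MelC2) in E. coli. It replicates from a high-copy ColE1/pUC-type origin and is selected with kanamycin through an aph(3')-Ia aminoglycoside phosphotransferase gene, which appears to be driven by a bla-type (AmpR) promoter lying just upstream of it. Short annotated fragments of rop and a tetracycline resistance gene are backbone remnants and are not expected to be functional.

The expression cassette starts with a T7 promoter, so transcription requires a host that supplies T7 RNA polymerase. A fragment of the sTRSV hammerhead ribozyme follows; elements of this kind are generally used as insulators that cleave off the 5′ leader so that translation is less dependent on promoter context. The open reading frame encodes an N-terminal His tag, a cytosolic maltose-binding protein lacking its signal sequence, a TEV protease recognition site and then the tyrosinase. This arrangement supports solubility enhancement, affinity purification and optional removal of the tags. Transcription ends at tandem rrnB T1 and T7Te terminators.

The catalogue lists the gene as coming from Streptomyces antibioticus, whereas the automated annotation matched it to the Streptomyces glaucescens homologue. It is a copper-containing oxidase involved in melanin and polyphenol formation. The sequenced record (4,514 nt) is slightly shorter than the stated total size of 4,595 bp. The associated publication concerns silica nanostructures made with diatom peptides carrying designed post-translational modifications, which suggests the enzyme serves as a peptide-modifying activity, although the record does not state its precise role.
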