Addgene plasmid #154049: enz.105-MelA
Purpose: Expresses MelA in E. coli
Depositing lab: Christopher Voigt. Depositing organization: Massachusetts Institute of Technology. Publication: Silica Nanostructures Produced Using Diatom Peptides with Designed Post-Translational Modifications. Wallace AK, Chanut N, Voigt CA. Advanced Functional Materials 2020 10.1002/adfm.202000849.
Backbone
  Vector backbone: pAJM.029
  Backbone size w/o insert (bp): 2958
  Total vector size (bp): 4595
  Vector type: Bacterial Expression
Growth in bacteria
  Bacterial resistance: Kanamycin, 50 μg/mL
  Growth temperature: 37°C
  Growth strain: DH5alpha
  Copy number: High Copy
Gene/Insert
  Gene/Insert name: Tyrosinase MelA (alt name: MelC2)
  Species: Streptomyces antibioticus
  Insert size (bp): 2010
  GenBank ID: 1098134
  Promoter: T7
  Tag / fusion protein: His, MBP (N terminal on insert)
  Cloning method: Gibson Cloning
  Sequencing primers: 5′ GAATTCGCTGCAGCTTCTAGAGTAATACG; 3′ GCTACTAGTATATAAACGCAGAAAGGCCC
Terms and licenses: Academic/Nonprofit Terms; Industry Terms: Not Available to Industry
How to cite: enz.105-MelA was a gift from Christopher Voigt (Addgene plasmid # 154049 ; http://n2t.net/addgene:154049 ; RRID:Addgene_154049)
